>Addgene plasmid #169437 | rGluA1 (px330:2-guideCas9) | addgene full sequence | sequence record 334644 | Addgene NGS Result
AGGCGGAGAGGTGCGGCGGCAGCCAATCAGAGCGGCGCGCTCCGAAAGTTTCCTTTTATGGCGAGGCGGC
GGCGGCGGCGGCCCTATAAAAAGCGAAGCGCGCGGCGGGCGGGAGTCGCTGCGCGCTGCCTTCGCCCCGT
GCCCCGCTCCGCCGCCGCCTCGCGCCGCCCGCCCCGGCTCTGACTGACCGCGTTACTCCCACAGGTGAGC
GGGCGGGACGGCCCTTCTCCTCCGGGCTGTAATTAGCTGAGCAAGAGGTAAGGGTTTAAGGGATGGTTGG
TTGGTGGGGTATTAATGTTTAATTACCTGGAGCACCTGCCTGAAATCACTTTTTTTCAGGTTGGACCGGT
GCCACCATGGACTATAAGGACCACGACGGAGACTACAAGGATCATGATATTGATTACAAAGACGATGACG
ATAAGATGGCCCCAAAGAAGAAGCGGAAGGTCGGTATCCACGGAGTCCCAGCAGCCGACAAGAAGTACAG
CATCGGCCTGGACATCGGCACCAACTCTGTGGGCTGGGCCGTGATCACCGACGAGTACAAGGTGCCCAGC
AAGAAATTCAAGGTGCTGGGCAACACCGACCGGCACAGCATCAAGAAGAACCTGATCGGAGCCCTGCTGT
TCGACAGCGGCGAAACAGCCGAGGCCACCCGGCTGAAGAGAACCGCCAGAAGAAGATACACCAGACGGAA
GAACCGGATCTGCTATCTGCAAGAGATCTTCAGCAACGAGATGGCCAAGGTGGACGACAGCTTCTTCCAC
AGACTGGAAGAGTCCTTCCTGGTGGAAGAGGATAAGAAGCACGAGCGGCACCCCATCTTCGGCAACATCG
TGGACGAGGTGGCCTACCACGAGAAGTACCCCACCATCTACCACCTGAGAAAGAAACTGGTGGACAGCAC
CGACAAGGCCGACCTGCGGCTGATCTATCTGGCCCTGGCCCACATGATCAAGTTCCGGGGCCACTTCCTG
ATCGAGGGCGACCTGAACCCCGACAACAGCGACGTGGACAAGCTGTTCATCCAGCTGGTGCAGACCTACA
ACCAGCTGTTCGAGGAAAACCCCATCAACGCCAGCGGCGTGGACGCCAAGGCCATCCTGTCTGCCAGACT
GAGCAAGAGCAGACGGCTGGAAAATCTGATCGCCCAGCTGCCCGGCGAGAAGAAGAATGGCCTGTTCGGA
AACCTGATTGCCCTGAGCCTGGGCCTGACCCCCAACTTCAAGAGCAACTTCGACCTGGCCGAGGATGCCA
AACTGCAGCTGAGCAAGGACACCTACGACGACGACCTGGACAACCTGCTGGCCCAGATCGGCGACCAGTA
CGCCGACCTGTTTCTGGCCGCCAAGAACCTGTCCGACGCCATCCTGCTGAGCGACATCCTGAGAGTGAAC
ACCGAGATCACCAAGGCCCCCCTGAGCGCCTCTATGATCAAGAGATACGACGAGCACCACCAGGACCTGA
CCCTGCTGAAAGCTCTCGTGCGGCAGCAGCTGCCTGAGAAGTACAAAGAGATTTTCTTCGACCAGAGCAA
GAACGGCTACGCCGGCTACATTGACGGCGGAGCCAGCCAGGAAGAGTTCTACAAGTTCATCAAGCCCATC
CTGGAAAAGATGGACGGCACCGAGGAACTGCTCGTGAAGCTGAACAGAGAGGACCTGCTGCGGAAGCAGC
GGACCTTCGACAACGGCAGCATCCCCCACCAGATCCACCTGGGAGAGCTGCACGCCATTCTGCGGCGGCA
GGAAGATTTTTACCCATTCCTGAAGGACAACCGGGAAAAGATCGAGAAGATCCTGACCTTCCGCATCCCC
TACTACGTGGGCCCTCTGGCCAGGGGAAACAGCAGATTCGCCTGGATGACCAGAAAGAGCGAGGAAACCA
TCACCCCCTGGAACTTCGAGGAAGTGGTGGACAAGGGCGCTTCCGCCCAGAGCTTCATCGAGCGGATGAC
CAACTTCGATAAGAACCTGCCCAACGAGAAGGTGCTGCCCAAGCACAGCCTGCTGTACGAGTACTTCACC
GTGTATAACGAGCTGACCAAAGTGAAATACGTGACCGAGGGAATGAGAAAGCCCGCCTTCCTGAGCGGCG
AGCAGAAAAAGGCCATCGTGGACCTGCTGTTCAAGACCAACCGGAAAGTGACCGTGAAGCAGCTGAAAGA
GGACTACTTCAAGAAAATCGAGTGCTTCGACTCCGTGGAAATCTCCGGCGTGGAAGATCGGTTCAACGCC
TCCCTGGGCACATACCACGATCTGCTGAAAATTATCAAGGACAAGGACTTCCTGGACAATGAGGAAAACG
AGGACATTCTGGAAGATATCGTGCTGACCCTGACACTGTTTGAGGACAGAGAGATGATCGAGGAACGGCT
GAAAACCTATGCCCACCTGTTCGACGACAAAGTGATGAAGCAGCTGAAGCGGCGGAGATACACCGGCTGG
GGCAGGCTGAGCCGGAAGCTGATCAACGGCATCCGGGACAAGCAGTCCGGCAAGACAATCCTGGATTTCC
TGAAGTCCGACGGCTTCGCCAACAGAAACTTCATGCAGCTGATCCACGACGACAGCCTGACCTTTAAAGA
GGACATCCAGAAAGCCCAGGTGTCCGGCCAGGGCGATAGCCTGCACGAGCACATTGCCAATCTGGCCGGC
AGCCCCGCCATTAAGAAGGGCATCCTGCAGACAGTGAAGGTGGTGGACGAGCTCGTGAAAGTGATGGGCC
GGCACAAGCCCGAGAACATCGTGATCGAAATGGCCAGAGAGAACCAGACCACCCAGAAGGGACAGAAGAA
CAGCCGCGAGAGAATGAAGCGGATCGAAGAGGGCATCAAAGAGCTGGGCAGCCAGATCCTGAAAGAACAC
CCCGTGGAAAACACCCAGCTGCAGAACGAGAAGCTGTACCTGTACTACCTGCAGAATGGGCGGGATATGT
ACGTGGACCAGGAACTGGACATCAACCGGCTGTCCGACTACGATGTGGACCATATCGTGCCTCAGAGCTT
TCTGAAGGACGACTCCATCGACAACAAGGTGCTGACCAGAAGCGACAAGAACCGGGGCAAGAGCGACAAC
GTGCCCTCCGAAGAGGTCGTGAAGAAGATGAAGAACTACTGGCGGCAGCTGCTGAACGCCAAGCTGATTA
CCCAGAGAAAGTTCGACAATCTGACCAAGGCCGAGAGAGGCGGCCTGAGCGAACTGGATAAGGCCGGCTT
CATCAAGAGACAGCTGGTGGAAACCCGGCAGATCACAAAGCACGTGGCACAGATCCTGGACTCCCGGATG
AACACTAAGTACGACGAGAATGACAAGCTGATCCGGGAAGTGAAAGTGATCACCCTGAAGTCCAAGCTGG
TGTCCGATTTCCGGAAGGATTTCCAGTTTTACAAAGTGCGCGAGATCAACAACTACCACCACGCCCACGA
CGCCTACCTGAACGCCGTCGTGGGAACCGCCCTGATCAAAAAGTACCCTAAGCTGGAAAGCGAGTTCGTG
TACGGCGACTACAAGGTGTACGACGTGCGGAAGATGATCGCCAAGAGCGAGCAGGAAATCGGCAAGGCTA
CCGCCAAGTACTTCTTCTACAGCAACATCATGAACTTTTTCAAGACCGAGATTACCCTGGCCAACGGCGA
GATCCGGAAGCGGCCTCTGATCGAGACAAACGGCGAAACCGGGGAGATCGTGTGGGATAAGGGCCGGGAT
TTTGCCACCGTGCGGAAAGTGCTGAGCATGCCCCAAGTGAATATCGTGAAAAAGACCGAGGTGCAGACAG
GCGGCTTCAGCAAAGAGTCTATCCTGCCCAAGAGGAACAGCGATAAGCTGATCGCCAGAAAGAAGGACTG
GGACCCTAAGAAGTACGGCGGCTTCGACAGCCCCACCGTGGCCTATTCTGTGCTGGTGGTGGCCAAAGTG
GAAAAGGGCAAGTCCAAGAAACTGAAGAGTGTGAAAGAGCTGCTGGGGATCACCATCATGGAAAGAAGCA
GCTTCGAGAAGAATCCCATCGACTTTCTGGAAGCCAAGGGCTACAAAGAAGTGAAAAAGGACCTGATCAT
CAAGCTGCCTAAGTACTCCCTGTTCGAGCTGGAAAACGGCCGGAAGAGAATGCTGGCCTCTGCCGGCGAA
CTGCAGAAGGGAAACGAACTGGCCCTGCCCTCCAAATATGTGAACTTCCTGTACCTGGCCAGCCACTATG
AGAAGCTGAAGGGCTCCCCCGAGGATAATGAGCAGAAACAGCTGTTTGTGGAACAGCACAAGCACTACCT
GGACGAGATCATCGAGCAGATCAGCGAGTTCTCCAAGAGAGTGATCCTGGCCGACGCTAATCTGGACAAA
GTGCTGTCCGCCTACAACAAGCACCGGGATAAGCCCATCAGAGAGCAGGCCGAGAATATCATCCACCTGT
TTACCCTGACCAATCTGGGAGCCCCTGCCGCCTTCAAGTACTTTGACACCACCATCGACCGGAAGAGGTA
CACCAGCACCAAAGAGGTGCTGGACGCCACCCTGATCCACCAGAGCATCACCGGCCTGTACGAGACACGG
ATCGACCTGTCTCAGCTGGGAGGCGACAAAAGGCCGGCGGCCACGAAAAAGGCCGGCCAGGCAAAAAAGA
AAAAGTAAGAATTCCTAGAGCTCGCTGATCAGCCTCGACTGTGCCTTCTAGTTGCCAGCCATCTGTTGTT
TGCCCCTCCCCCGTGCCTTCCTTGACCCTGGAAGGTGCCACTCCCACTGTCCTTTCCTAATAAAATGAGG
AAATTGCATCGCATTGTCTGAGTAGGTGTCATTCTATTCTGGGGGGTGGGGTGGGGCAGGACAGCAAGGG
GGAGGATTGGGAAGAGAATAGCAGGCATGCTGGGGAGCGGCCGCAGGAACCCCTAGTGATGGAGTTGGCC
ACTCCCTCTCTGCGCGCTCGCTCGCTCACTGAGGCCGGGCGACCAAAGGTCGCCCGACGCCCGGGCTTTG
CCCGGGCGGCCTCAGTGAGCGAGCGAGCGCGCAGCTGCCTGCAGGGGCGCCTGATGCGGTATTTTCTCCT
TACGCATCTGTGCGGTATTTCACACCGCATA
[95 nt withheld, positions 5072-5166]
T
[46 nt withheld, positions 5168-5213]
C
[141 nt withheld, positions 5215-5355]
CCTTTGACGTTGGAGTCCACGTTCTTT
[37 nt withheld, positions 5383-5419]
ACTCTATCTCGGGCTATTCTTTTGATTTATAAGGGATTTTGCCGATTTCGGTCTATTGGTTAAAAAATGA
GCTGATTTAACAAAAATTTAACGCGAATTTTAACAAAATATTAACGTTTACAATTTTATGGTGCACTCTC
AGTACAATCTGCTCTGATGCCGCATAGTTAAGCCAGCCCCGACACCCGCCAACACCCGCTGACGCGCCCT
GACGGGCTTGTCTGCTCCCGGCATCCGCTTACAGACAAGCTGTGACCGTCTCCGGGAGCTGCATGTGTCA
GAGGTTTTCACCGTCATCACCGAAACGCGCGAGACGAAAGGGCCTCGTGATACGCCTATTTTTATAGGTT
AATGTCATGATAATAATGGTTTCTTAGACGTCAGGTGGCACTTTTCGGGGAAATGTGCGCGGAACCCCTA
TTTGTTTATTTTTCTAAATACATTCAAATATGTATCCGCTCATGAGACAATAACCCTGATAAATGCTTCA
ATAATATTGAAAAAGGAAGAGTATGAGTATTCAACATTTCCGTGTCGCCCTTATTCCCTTTTTTGCGGCA
TTTTGCCTTCCTGTTTTTGCTCACCCAGAAACGCTGGTGAAAGTAAAAGATGCTGAAGATCAGTTGGGTG
CACGAGTGGGTTACATCGAACTGGATCTCAACAGCGGTAAGATCCTTGAGAGTTTTCGCCCCGAAGAACG
TTTTCCAATGATGAGCACTTTTAAAGTTCTGCTATGTGGCGCGGTATTATCCCGTATTGACGCCGGGCAA
GAGCAACTCGGTCGCCGCATACACTATTCTCAGAATGACTTGGTTGAGTACTCACCAGTCACAGAAAAGC
ATCTTACGGATGGCATGACAGTAAGAGAATTATGCAGTGCTGCCATAACCATGAGTGATAACACTGCGGC
CAACTTACTTCTGACAACGATCGGAGGACCGAAGGAGCTAACCGCTTTTTTGCACAACATGGGGGATCAT
GTAACTCGCCTTGATCGTTGGGAACCGGAGCTGAATGAAGCCATACCAAACGACGAGCGTGACACCACGA
TGCCTGTAGCAATGGCAACAACGTTGCGCAAACTATTAACTGGCGAACTACTTACTCTAGCTTCCCGGCA
ACAATTAATAGACTGGATGGAGGCGGATAAAGTTGCAGGACCACTTCTGCGCTCGGCCCTTCCGGCTGGC
TGGTTTATTGCTGATAAATCTGGAGCCGGTGAGCGTGGAAGCCGCGGTATCATTGCAGCACTGGGGCCAG
ATGGTAAGCCCTCCCGTATCGTAGTTATCTACACGACGGGGAGTCAGGCAACTATGGATGAACGAAATAG
ACAGATCGCTGAGATAGGTGCCTCACTGATTAAGCATTGGTAACTGTCAGACCAAGTTTACTCATATATA
CTTTAGATTGATTTAAAACTTCATTTTTAATTTAAAAGGATCTAGGTGAAGATCCTTTTTGATAATCTCA
TGACCAAAATCCCTTAACGTGAGTTTTCGTTCCACTGAGCGTCAGACCCCGTAGAAAAGATCAAAGGATC
TTCTTGAGATCCTTTTTTTCTGCGCGTAATCTGCTGCTTGCAAACAAAAAAACCACCGCTACCAGCGGTG
GTTTGTTTGCCGGATCAAGAGCTACCAACTCTTTTTCCGAAGGTAACTGGCTTCAGCAGAGCGCAGATAC
CAAATACTGTTCTTCTAGTGTAGCCGTAGTTAGGCCACCACTTCAAGAACTCTGTAGCACCGCCTACATA
CCTCGCTCTGCTAATCCTGTTACCAGTGGCTGCTGCCAGTGGCGATAAGTCGTGTCTTACCGGGTTGGAC
TCAAGACGATAGTTACCGGATAAGGCGCAGCGGTCGGGCTGAACGGGGGGTTCGTGCACACAGCCCAGCT
TGGAGCGAACGACCTACACCGAACTGAGATACCTACAGCGTGAGCTATGAGAAAGCGCCACGCTTCCCGA
AGGGAGAAAGGCGGACAGGTATCCGGTAAGCGGCAGGGTCGGAACAGGAGAGCGCACGAGGGAGCTTCCA
GGGGGAAACGCCTGGTATCTTTATAGTCCTGTCGGGTTTCGCCACCTCTGACTTGAGCGTCGATTTTTGT
GATGCTCGTCAGGGGGGCGGAGCCTATGGAAAAACGCCAGCAACGCGGCCTTTTTACGGTTCCTGGCCTT
TTGCTGGCCTTTTGCTCACATGTGAGGGCCTATTTCCCATGATTCCTTCATATTTGCATATACGATACAA
GGCTGTTAGAGAGATAATTGGAATTAATTTGACTGTAAACACAAAGATATTAGTACAAAATACGTGACGT
AGAAAGTAATAATTTCTTGGGTAGTTTGCAGTTTTAAAATTATGTTTTAAAATGGACTATCATATGCTTA
CCGTAACTTGAAAGTATTTCGATTTCTTGGCTTTATATATCTTGTGGAAAGGACGAAACACCGGGAAGAC
CAAATCTATGGTGTTTTAGAGCTAGAAATAGCAAGTTAAAATAAGGCTAGTCCGTTATCAACTTGAAAAA
GTGGCACCGAGTCGGTGCTTTTTTGTTTTAGAGCTAGAAATAGCAAGTTAAAATAAGGCTAGTCCGTTTT
TAGCGCGTGCGCCAATTCTGCAGACAAATGGCTCTAGCGAGGGCCTATTTCCCATGATTCCTTCATATTT
GCATATACGATACAAGGCTGTTAGAGAGATAATTGGAATTAATTTGACTGTAAACACAAAGATATTAGTA
CAAAATACGTGACGTAGAAAGTAATAATTTCTTGGGTAGTTTGCAGTTTTAAAATTATGTTTTAAAATGG
ACTATCATATGCTTACCGTAACTTGAAAGTATTTCGATTTCTTGGCTTTATATATCTTGTGGAAAGGACG
AAACACCGCATGCTCGTCAAATGCCACGGTTTTAGAGCTAGAAATAGCAAGTTAAAATAAGGCTAGTCCG
TTATCAACTTGAAAAAGTGGCACCGAGTCGGTGCTTTTTTGTTTTAGAGCTAGAAATAGCAAGTTAAAAT
AAGGCTAGTCCGTTTTTAGCGCGTGCGCCAATTCTGCAGACAAATGGCTCTAGAGGTGGTACCCGTTACA
TAACTTACGGTAAATGGCCCGCCTGGCTGACCGCCCAACGACCCCCGCCCATTGACGTCAATAGTAACGC
CAATAGGGACTTTCCATTGACGTCAATGGGTGGAGTATTTACGGTAAACTGCCCACTTGGCAGTACATCA
AGTGTATCATATGCCAAGTACGCCCCCTATTGACGTCAATGACGGTAAATGGCCCGCCTGGCATTGTGCC
CAGTACATGACCTTATGGGACTTTCCTACTTGGCAGTACATCTACGTATTAGTCATCGCTATTACCATGG
TCGAGGTGAGCCCCACGTTCTGCTTCACTCTCCCCATCTCCCCCCCCTCCCCACCCCCAATTTTGTATTT
ATTTATTTTTTAATTATTTTGTGCAGCGATGGGGGCGGGGGGGGGGGGGGGGCGCGCGCCRGGSGGGGSG
GGGSGGGGSGRGGGGSGGGGSGGGGSG
Features (pLannotate 1.2.2; 21 found; start..end, strand, type, name):
    112..339     +  intron         hybrid intron: hybrid between chicken β-actin (CBA) and minute virus of mice (MMV) introns (Gray et al., 2011)
    477..2078    +  CDS            Cas9(N): N-terminal portion of Streptococcus pyogenes Cas9 (Zetsche et al., 2015)
   2079..4577    +  CDS            Cas9(C): C-terminal portion of Streptococcus pyogenes Cas9 (Zetsche et al., 2015)
   4578..4625    +  CDS            nucleoplasmin NLS: bipartite nuclear localization signal from nucleoplasmin
   4659..4770    +  polyA_signal   bGH poly(A) signal: bovine growth hormone polyadenylation signal
   4875..5015    +  repeat_region  AAV2 ITR: inverted terminal repeat of adeno-associated virus serotype 2 inverted
   5020..5071    -  misc_feature   bom (fragment): basis of mobility region from pBR322
   5090..5545    +  rep_origin     f1 ori (sequence partly withheld): f1 bacteriophage origin of replication; arrow indicates direction of (+) strand synthesis
   5546..5595    -  misc_feature   bom (fragment): basis of mobility region from pBR322
   5697..5732    -  CDS            rop (fragment): Rop protein, which maintains plasmids at low copy number; rop
   5827..5931    +  promoter       AmpR promoter: bla
   5932..6792    +  CDS            AmpR: β-lactamase; bla; confers resistance to ampicillin, carbenicillin, and related antibiotics
   6963..7551    +  rep_origin     ori: high-copy-number ColE1/pMB1/pBR322/pUC origin of replication
   7613..7853    +  promoter       U6 promoter: RNA polymerase III promoter for human U6 snRNA
   7882..7957    +  misc_RNA       gRNA scaffold: guide RNA scaffold for the Streptococcus pyogenes CRISPR/Cas9 system
   7964..8007    +  misc_RNA       gRNA scaffold (fragment): guide RNA scaffold for the Streptococcus pyogenes CRISPR/Cas9 system
   8048..8288    +  promoter       U6 promoter: RNA polymerase III promoter for human U6 snRNA
   8318..8393    +  misc_RNA       gRNA scaffold: guide RNA scaffold for the Streptococcus pyogenes CRISPR/Cas9 system
   8400..8443    +  misc_RNA       gRNA scaffold (fragment): guide RNA scaffold for the Streptococcus pyogenes CRISPR/Cas9 system
   8493..8778    +  enhancer       CMV enhancer: human cytomegalovirus immediate early enhancer; contains an 18-bp deletion relative to the standard CMV enhancer
   8780..111     +  promoter       chicken β-actin promoter (across the origin): No description available
