[The description below was written by a language model from this plasmid's Addgene catalogue record and pLannotate feature annotations shown in this document.]
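Description:
rGluA1 (px330:2-guideCas9) is a pX330-derived mammalian expression plasmid of about 8.9 kb that delivers Streptococcus pyogenes Cas9 together with two guide RNAs from a single vector. It is propagated in E. coli as a high-copy plasmid through a ColE1/pUC-type origin and selected with ampicillin via the β-lactamase gene. An f1 phage origin is also present. The annotation shows a single AAV2 inverted terminal repeat downstream of the Cas9 cassette and short bom and rop fragments, which appear to be backbone remnants. With only one ITR annotated, the record does not support calling this a packageable AAV vector.

Cas9 is driven by a hybrid promoter made of the CMV enhancer, the chicken β-actin promoter (which spans the sequence origin) and a hybrid chicken β-actin/minute virus of mice intron. This arrangement gives strong RNA polymerase II expression in mammalian cells. The Cas9 coding sequence is annotated as adjoining N- and C-terminal portions that form one continuous open reading frame. It ends in a bipartite nucleoplasmin nuclear localization signal and is followed by a bovine growth hormone polyadenylation signal. Upstream of the enhancer lie two tandem guide cassettes, each with a human U6 RNA polymerase III promoter and an S. pyogenes gRNA scaffold, so two guides are transcribed independently alongside the nuclease.

The spacer sequences are listed as unknown. The construct name and the rat species field suggest that the guides target the rat GluA1 AMPA receptor subunit gene, although the record does not say so explicitly. The associated publication describes an optimized CRISPR/Cas9 approach for precise genome editing in neurons, which fits this plasmid serving as the nuclease-and-guide component of that approach.
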