Addgene plasmid #169437: rGluA1 (px330:2-guideCas9)
Purpose: Expression of Cas9 and 2 guides
Depositing lab: Richard Huganir. Depositing organization: Johns Hopkins University and School of Medicine. Publication: An optimized CRISPR/Cas9 approach for precise genome editing in neurons. Fang H, Bygrave AM, Roth RH, Johnson RC, Huganir RL. Elife. 2021 Mar 10;10. pii: 65202. doi: 10.7554/eLife.65202. PubMed 33689678.
Backbone
  Vector backbone: pX330
  Vector type: Mammalian Expression, CRISPR
Growth in bacteria
  Bacterial resistance: Ampicillin, 100 μg/mL
  Growth temperature: 37°C
  Growth strain: NEB Stable
  Copy number: High Copy
Gene/Insert
  Gene/Insert name: spCas9
  gRNA/shRNA sequence: Unknown
  Species: R. norvegicus (rat)
  Cloning method: Restriction Enzyme; 5′ cloning site Unknown (unknown if destroyed)
Terms and licenses: Academic/Nonprofit Terms; Industry Terms: Not Available to Industry
How to cite: rGluA1 (px330:2-guideCas9) was a gift from Richard Huganir (Addgene plasmid # 169437 ; http://n2t.net/addgene:169437 ; RRID:Addgene_169437)
